Addgene plasmid #235831: pME_B_0_3_009_5'UTR_dummy
Purpose: 5'UTR dummy sequence used as a baseline in 5'UTR characterization
Depositing lab: Tobias Erb. Depositing organization: Max Planck Institute for Terrestrial Microbiology. Publication: A modular high-throughput approach for advancing synthetic biology in the chloroplast of Chlamydomonas. Inckemann RM, Chotel T, Burgis M, Brinkmann CK, Andreas L, Baumann J, Sharma P, Klose M, Barrett J, Ries F, Paczia N, Glatter T, Mackinder LCM, Willmund F, Erb TJ. Nat Plants. 2025 Nov;11(11):2332-2349. doi: 10.1038/s41477-025-02126-2. Epub 2025 Nov 3. PubMed 41184475.
Backbone
  Vector backbone: pME_Cp_UAV_GFP
  Backbone size w/o insert (bp): 2101
  Vector type: Synthetic Biology
Growth in bacteria
  Bacterial resistance: Chloramphenicol, 25 μg/mL
  Growth temperature: 37°C
  Growth strain: DH5alpha
  Copy number: High Copy
Gene/Insert
  Gene/Insert name: 5'UTR dummy
  Species: Synthetic
  Insert size (bp): 32
  Mutation: none
  Cloning method: Restriction Enzyme; 5′ cloning site BsaI (destroyed during cloning); 3′ cloning site BsaI (destroyed during cloning)
  Sequencing primers: 5′ CGTATCACGAGGCAGAATTTC; 3′ CCTGCATAACGCGAAGTAATC
Terms and licenses: Academic/Nonprofit Terms; Industry Terms: Not Available to Industry
Depositor comments: Please visit https://doi.org/10.1101/2024.05.08.593163 for bioRxiv preprint.
How to cite: pME_B_0_3_009_5'UTR_dummy was a gift from Tobias Erb (Addgene plasmid # 235831 ; http://n2t.net/addgene:235831 ; RRID:Addgene_235831)
