[The description below was written by a language model from this plasmid's Addgene catalogue record and pLannotate feature annotations shown in this document.]
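Description:
pME_B_0_3_009_5'UTR_dummy is a small synthetic-biology part plasmid (about 2.1 kb) from a modular cloning toolkit developed for engineering the chloroplast of Chlamydomonas. It is built on the pME_Cp_UAV_GFP backbone, whose name suggests a universal acceptor vector carrying a GFP placeholder, although no GFP feature remains in the sequenced plasmid. The plasmid is maintained in E. coli through a high-copy ColE1/pUC-type origin of replication. Selection is with chloramphenicol, conferred by the E. coli cat gene under its native cat promoter, with a lambda t0 terminator placed downstream of the marker.

The payload is a 32 bp synthetic "dummy" 5'UTR. It was inserted through BsaI sites that were destroyed during cloning, which is consistent with Golden Gate-style assembly using type IIS enzymes. In the annotated sequence, the part sits in the short interval between a BioBrick prefix and a BioBrick suffix. Bacterial transcription terminators, including a his operon terminator, flank this interval and insulate the cloning site from read-through transcription. The insert itself was not recognised by the automated annotation, as expected for a short artificial sequence. The plasmid contains no promoter, coding sequence or reporter for chloroplast expression, so it serves purely as a storage vector for a single part.

According to the record, the dummy sequence serves as a baseline in 5'UTR characterisation. Presumably it occupies the 5'UTR position in assembled expression cassettes, so that the activity of real 5'UTR parts can be compared against a neutral reference. The record does not say which promoters, reporters or terminators it is combined with.
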