Features (pLannotate 1.2.2; 8 found; start..end, strand, type, name):
    643..740     -  promoter       cat promoter: promoter of the E. coli cat gene encoding chloramphenicol acetyltransferase
    826..869     -  terminator     bacterial terminator: putative bacterial transcription terminator
    872..893     +  misc_feature   BioBrick prefix: BioBrick prefix for parts that do not start with "ATG"
    958..977     +  misc_feature   BioBrick suffix: universal suffix for all parts
    978..1035    +  terminator     his operon terminator: This putative transcriptin terminator from the E. coli his operon has a 2-bp deletion introduced during synthesis. Its efficiency has not been determined.
   1230..1818    -  rep_origin     ori: high-copy-number ColE1/pMB1/pBR322/pUC origin of replication
   2001..2095    -  terminator     lambda t0 terminator: transcription terminator from phage lambda
   2119..642     -  CDS            cat (across the origin): CAT_ECOLX - Experimental evidence at protein level: Swiss-Prot protein existence level 1. This enzyme is an effector of chloramphenicol resistance in bacteria. From Escherichia coli. This protein is used as a marker in many commonly used cloning vectors, such as pACYC184.
>Addgene plasmid #235831 | pME_B_0_3_009_5'UTR_dummy | addgene full sequence | sequence record 471438 | Addgene NGS Result
CTCGTCGCAGTACTGTTGTAATTCATTAAGCATTCTGCCGACATGGAAGCCATCACAAACGGCATGATGA
ACCTGAATCGCCAGCGGCATCAGCACCTTGTCGCCTTGCGTATAATATTTGCCCATGGTGAAAACGGGGG
CGAAGAAGTTGTCCATATTGGCCACGTTTAAATCAAAACTGGTGAAACTCACCCAGGGATTGGCTGATAC
GAAAAACATATTCTCAATAAACCCTTTAGGGAAATAGGCCAGGTTTTCACCGTAACACGCCACATCTTGC
GAATATATGTGTAGAAACTGCCGGAAATCGTCGTGGTATTCACTCCAGAGTGATGAAAACGTTTCAGTTT
GCTCATGGAAAACGGTGTAACAAGGGTGAACACTATCCCATATCACCAGCTCACCGTCTTTCATTGCCAT
ACGAAATTCCGGATGAGCATTCATCAGGCGGGCAAGAATGTGAATAAAGGCCGGATAAAACTTGTGCTTA
TTTTTCTTTACGGTCTTTAAAAAGGCCGTAATATCCAGCTGAACGGTCTGGTTATAGGTACATTGAGCAA
CTGACTGAAATGCCTCAAAATGTTCTTTACGATGCCATTGGGATATATCAACGGTGGTATATCCAGTGAT
TTTTTTCTCCATTTTAGCTTCCTTAGCTCCTGAAAATCTCGATAACTCAAAAAATACGCCCGGTAGTGAT
CTTATTTCATTATGGTGAAAGTTGGAACCTCTTACGTGCCCGATCAACTCGAGTGCCACCTGACGTCTAA
GAAACCATTATTATCATGACATTAACCTATAAAAATAGGCGTATCACGAGGCAGAATTTCAGATAAAAAA
AATCCTTAGCTTTCGCTAAGGATGATTTCTGGAATTCGCGGCCGCTTCTAGAGCGATGAGTGGTCTCGTA
CTAGAGTGTCAGGATACCCGATAATCAATGTGAGACCACTCATCGCGACTAGTAGCGGCCGCTGCAGTCC
GGCAAAAAAGGGCAAGGTGTCACCACCCTGCCCTTTTTCTTTAAAACCGAAAAGATTACTTCGCGTTATG
CAGGCTTCCTCGCTCACTGACTCGCTGCGCTCGGTCGTTCGGCTGCGGCGAGCGGTATCAGCTCACTCAA
AGGCGGTAATACGGTTATCCACAGAATCAGGGGATAACGCAGGAAAGAACATGTGAGCAAAAGGCCAGCA
AAAGGCCAGGAACCGTAAAAAGGCCGCGTTGCTGGCGTTTTTCCACAGGCTCCGCCCCCCTGACGAGCAT
CACAAAAATCGACGCTCAAGTCAGAGGTGGCGAAACCCGACAGGACTATAAAGATACCAGGCGTTTCCCC
CTGGAAGCTCCCTCGTGCGCTCTCCTGTTCCGACCCTGCCGCTTACCGGATACCTGTCCGCCTTTCTCCC
TTCGGGAAGCGTGGCGCTTTCTCATAGCTCACGCTGTAGGTATCTCAGTTCGGTGTAGGTCGTTCGCTCC
AAGCTGGGCTGTGTGCACGAACCCCCCGTTCAGCCCGACCGCTGCGCCTTATCCGGTAACTATCGTCTTG
AGTCCAACCCGGTAAGACACGACTTATCGCCACTGGCAGCAGCCACTGGTAACAGGATTAGCAGAGCGAG
GTATGTAGGCGGTGCTACAGAGTTCTTGAAGTGGTGGCCTAACTACGGCTACACTAGAAGAACAGTATTT
GGTATCTGCGCTCTGCTGAAGCCAGTTACCTTCGGAAAAAGAGTTGGTAGCTCTTGATCCGGCAAACAAA
CCACCGCTGGTAGCGGTGGTTTTTTTGTTTGCAAGCAGCAGATTACGCGCAGAAAAAAAGGATCTCAAGA
AGATCCTTTGATCTTTTCTACGGGGTCTGACGCTCAGTGGAACGAAAACTCACGTTAAGGGATTTTGGTC
ATGAGATTATCAAAAAGGATCTTCACCTAGATCCTTTTAAATTAAAAATGAAGTTTTAAATCAATCTAAA
GTATATATGAGTAAACTTGGTCTGACAGCTCGAGGCTTGGATTCTCACCAATAAAAAACGCCCGGCGGCA
ACCGAGCGTTCTGAACAAATCCAGATGGAGTTCTGAGGTCATTACTGGATCTATCAACAGGAGTCCAAGC
GAGCTCGATATCAAATTACGCCCCGCCCTGCCA
